Addgene plasmid #195830: pENTR223-BXLF2
Purpose: Gateway Entry Clone of Epstein-Barr virus BXLF2
Depositing lab: Eric Johannsen. Depositing organization: Brigham and Women's Hospital. Publication: Epstein-Barr virus and virus human protein interaction maps. Calderwood MA, Venkatesan K, Xing L, Chase MR, Vazquez A, Holthaus AM, Ewence AE, Li N, Hirozane-Kishikawa T, Hill DE, Vidal M, Kieff E, Johannsen E. Proc Natl Acad Sci U S A. 2007 May 1;104(18):7606-11. doi: 10.1073/pnas.0702332104. Epub 2007 Apr 19. PubMed 17446270.
Backbone
  Vector backbone: pENTR223.1
  Backbone manufacturer: Invitrogen
  Backbone size w/o insert (bp): 2875
  Vector type: Gateway Entry Vector
Growth in bacteria
  Bacterial resistance: Spectinomycin, 50 μg/mL
  Growth temperature: 37°C
  Growth strain: DH5alpha
  Copy number: High Copy
Gene/Insert
  Gene/Insert name: BXLF2
  Species: Epstein-Barr virus
  Entrez Gene: BXLF2 (a.k.a. HHV4_BXLF2)
  Cloning method: Gateway Cloning
Terms and licenses: Academic/Nonprofit Terms; Industry Terms: Not Available to Industry
How to cite: pENTR223-BXLF2 was a gift from Eric Johannsen (Addgene plasmid # 195830 ; http://n2t.net/addgene:195830 ; RRID:Addgene_195830)
