[The description below was written by a language model from this plasmid's Addgene catalogue record and pLannotate feature annotations shown in this document.]
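Description:
pENTR223-BXLF2 is a Gateway entry clone built on the pENTR223.1 backbone (Invitrogen) that carries the Epstein-Barr virus BXLF2 open reading frame. It is a bacterial cloning plasmid of about 4.9 kb, maintained at high copy through a ColE1/pUC-type origin and selected with spectinomycin via the aadA aminoglycoside adenylyltransferase gene (SmR). A fragment of the class 1 integron Pc promoter and a remnant of a gentamicin acetyltransferase gene lie just upstream of this marker. The short lacI and lacZα fragments elsewhere in the backbone are likewise non-functional remnants of earlier vector construction.

The insert is annotated as glycoprotein H (gH), matching the EBV strain B95-8 protein. With glycoprotein L, gH forms the gH/gL heterodimer, which works with gB as the fusion machinery that merges viral and host membranes during entry; gH/gL also engages the host receptor EPHA2. The coding sequence is flanked by two Gateway attL recombination sites in opposite orientations. The automated annotation labels both as attL3, so the exact att variants should be checked against the backbone documentation. The rrnB T1 and T2 terminators sit upstream of the cassette and shield it from read-through transcription, and a T7 promoter lies just beyond the downstream att site, facing the insert.

The entry clone has no eukaryotic promoter and is not meant to express the gene itself. Instead, it serves as a donor in LR Clonase reactions that move BXLF2 into destination vectors of choice. The associated publication describes EBV-EBV and EBV-human protein interaction mapping, which suggests the clone belongs to a viral ORF collection made for such screens. The record does not state whether the ORF retains a native stop codon.
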