Features (pLannotate 1.2.2; 12 found; start..end, strand, type, name):
    121..213     +  CDS            lacI (fragment): lac repressor; lacI; The lac repressor binds to the lac operator to inhibit transcription in E. coli. This inhibition can be relieved by adding lactose or isopropyl-β-D-thiogalactopyranoside (IPTG).
    268..295     -  terminator     rrnB T2 terminator: transcription terminator T2 from the E. coli rrnB gene
    427..470     +  terminator     rrnB T1 terminator: Escherichia coli rrnB; transcription terminator T1 from the E. coli rrnB gene
    517..553     -  CDS            lacZα (fragment): LacZα fragment of β-galactosidase; lacZ fragment
    570..665     +  protein_bind   attL3: mutant version of attL; recombination site for the Gateway® LR reaction LR Clonase™
    668..2785    +  CDS            gH: GH_EBVB9 - Experimental evidence at protein level: Swiss-Prot protein existence level 1. The heterodimer glycoprotein H-glycoprotein L is required for the fusion of viral and plasma membranes leading to virus entry into the host cell. Following initial binding to host receptor, membrane fusion is mediated by the fusion machinery composed of gB and the heterodimer gH/gL. May also be involved in the fusion between the virion envelope and the outer nuclear membrane during virion morphogenesis. The heterodimer gH/gL targets also host EPHA2 to promote viral entry. From Epstein-Barr virus (strain B9
   2787..2882    -  protein_bind   attL3: mutant version of attL; recombination site for the Gateway® LR reaction LR Clonase™
   2901..2919    -  promoter       T7 promoter: promoter for bacteriophage T7 RNA polymerase
   3109..3132    +  promoter       Pc promoter (fragment): intI1 (promoter lies within the coding sequence); class 1 integron promoter
   3308..3364    +  CDS            GmR (fragment): gentamycin acetyltransferase; aacC1; confers resistance to gentamycin
   3371..4162    +  CDS            SmR: aminoglycoside adenylyltransferase (Murphy, 1985); aadA; confers resistance to spectinomycin and streptomycin
   4255..4843    +  rep_origin     ori: high-copy-number ColE1/pMB1/pBR322/pUC origin of replication
>Addgene plasmid #195830 | pENTR223-BXLF2 | addgene full sequence | sequence record 384670 | Addgene NGS Result
CTTTCCTGCGTTATCCCCTGATTCTGTGGATAACCGTATTACCGCCTTTGAGTGAGCTGATACCGCTCGC
CGCAGCCGAACGACCGAGCGCAGCGAGTCAGTGAGCGAGGAAGCGGAAGAGCGCCCAATACGCAAACCGC
CTCTCCCCGCGCGTTGGCCGATTCATTAATGCAGCTGGCACGACAGGTTTCCCGACTGGAAAGCGGGCAG
TGAGCGCAACGCAATTAATACGCGTACCGCTAGCCAGGAAGAGTTTGTAGAAACGCAAAAAGGCCATCCG
TCAGGATGGCCTTCTGCTTAGTTTGATGCCTGGCAGTTTATGGCGGGCGTCCTGCCCGCCACCCTCCGGG
CCGTTGCTTCACAACGTTCAAATCCGCTCCCGGCGGATTTGTCCTACTCAGGAGAGCGTTCACCGACAAA
CAACAGATAAAACGAAAGGCCCAGTCTTCCGACTGAGCCTTTCGTTTTATTTGATGCCTGGCAGTTCCCT
ACTCTCGCGTTAACGCTAGCATGGATGTTTTCCCAGTCACGACGTTGTAAAACGACGGCCAGTCTTAAGC
TCGGGCCCCAAATAATGATTTTATTTTGACTGATAGTGACCTGTTCGTTGCAACAAATTGATGAGCAATG
CTTTTTTATAATGCCAACTTTGTACAAAAAAGTTGGCATGCAGTTGCTCTGTGTTTTTTGCCTGGTGTTG
CTATGGGAGGTGGGGGCTGCCAGCCTCAGCGAGGTTAAGCTGCACCTGGACATAGAGGGGCATGCTTCGC
ATTACACCATCCCATGGACCGAACTGATGGCAAAGGTCCCAGGCCTTAGCCCAGAGGCGCTGTGGAGAGA
GGCAAATGTCACCGAAGATTTGGCGTCTATGCTTAACCGCTACAAGTTAATTTACAAGACGTCTGGTACC
CTTGGTATTGCGCTGGCCGAGCCTGTCGATATCCCTGCTGTCTCTGAAGGATCCATGCAAGTGGATGCAT
CTAAGGTCCATCCCGGAGTCATTAGCGGCCTGAATTCCCCTGCCTGCATGCTTAGTGCCCCCCTTGAGAA
GCAGCTCTTCTACTATATTGGCACCATGCTGCCCAACACGCGGCCACACAGCTATGTCTTTTATCAGCTG
CGCTGTCACTTGTCTTATGTGGCCCTGTCCATCAACGGGGACAAGTTTCAGTACACGGGGGCCATGACTT
CTAAATTTCTGATGGGCACCTACAAGCGAGTGACCGAGAAGGGAGATGAGCATGTGTTGAGCCTGGTCTT
TGGCAAGACGAAGGACCTGCCGGATCTGAGGGGGCCTTTTAGTTACCCATCCTTAACCAGTGCCCAAAGC
GGGGACTATTCCCTGGTGATTGTTACAACCTTTGTGCATTATGCCAACTTTCACAACTACTTTGTACCCA
ACCTGAAGGATATGTTTTCCCGAGCCGTCACCATGACAGCCGCCAGCTACGCTCGCTACGTTCTCCAGAA
ACTGGTCCTGCTGGAGATGAAGGGAGGCTGCCGGGAGCCGGAACTGGACACGGAAACGCTGACTACCATG
TTTGAGGTTTCTGTGGCCTTCTTTAAGGTGGGTCATGCTGTGGGTGAGACTGGCAATGGCTGCGTGGACC
TCCGCTGGTTGGCCAAGAGCTTCTTTGAGCTGACTGTCCTGAAAGACATCATCGGCATATGTTATGGGGC
CACTGTCAAGGGCATGCAATCCTACGGGCTGGAGCGCTTGGCCGCCATGCTGATGGCCACGGTCAAGATG
GAGGAGCTGGGTCACCTGACTACTGAGAAACAGGAGTACGCGCTGAGGTTAGCCACCGTCGGCTACCCCA
AGGCCGGGGTTTACAGTGGCCTCATTGGAGGCGCCACATCTGTGCTTCTCTCGGCCTACAACCGCCACCC
CCTTTTCCAGCCCCTGCATACCGTGATGAGAGAGACCCTGTTTATCGGCAGCCACGTGGTGCTACGCGAG
TTGCGGCTGAACGTGACTACCCAGGGGCCCAACCTTGCCCTATACCAACTGCTGTCCACCGCCCTGTGCT
CGGCCCTAGAGATTGGGGAGGTTTTGCGGGGGCTAGCCCTGGGGACAGAGAGCGGGCTCTTCTCACCGTG
CTACCTCAGCCTACGATTTGACCTCACACGAGACAAGCTGCTGAGCATGGCCCCCCAGGAGGCAACGCTG
GACCAGGCGGCCGTTTCAAATGCTGTGGATGGGTTTCTTGGGCGGCTCTCTTTGGAGCGAGAAGACAGGG
ATGCGTGGCATCTCCCCGCCTACAAATGCGTGGACAGGCTCGACAAAGTTCTGATGATTATCCCGCTCAT
CAATGTGACATTCATAATCTCTAGTGACCGTGAGGTCCGAGGCTCGGCGCTATACGAGGCCAGCACCACC
TATCTCAGCAGCTCTCTCTTTCTCTCCCCCGTTATAATGAATAAATGTTCGCAGGGTGCTGTGGCTGGGG
AGCCCCGCCAGATTCCAAAGATCCAGAATTTTACCAGGACGCAGAAATCCTGCATTTTTTGTGGCTTTGC
CCTGCTCAGTTATGATGAAAAGGAAGGCCTGGAAACTACAACCTACATCACCTCCCAGGAAGTCCAAAAC
TCCATCTTGAGCTCCAACTACTTTGATTTTGACAACCTCCACGTTCACTATCTGCTGCTGACCACCAACG
GGACTGTCATGGAAATTGCGGGCCTGTATGAAGAAAGAGCACACGTTGTTTTGGCAATAATCCTGTACTT
TATTGCTTTTGCTCTGGGTATCTTTCTGGTTCACAAGATTGTTATGTTTTTCCTTCCAACTTTCTTGTAC
AAAGTTGGCATTATAAGAAAGCATTGCTTATCAATTTGTTGCAACGAACAGGTCACTATCAGTCAAAATA
AAATCATTATTTGCCATCCAGCTGATATCCCCTATAGTGAGTCGTATTACATGGTCATAGCTGTTTCCTG
GCAGCTCTGGCCCGTGTCTCAAAATCTCTGATGTTACATTGCACAAGATAAAAATATATCATCATGCCTC
CTCTAGACCAGCCAGGACAGAAATGCCTCGACTTCGCTGCTACCCAAGGTTGCCGGGTGACGCACACCGT
GGAAACGGATGAAGGCACGAACCCAGTGGACATAAGCCTGTTCGGTTCGTAAGCTGTAATGCAAGTAGCG
TATGCGCTCACGCAACTGGTCCAGAACCTTGACCGAACGCAGCGGTGGTAACGGCGCAGTGGCGGTTTTC
ATGGCTTGTTATGACTGTTTTTTTGGGGTACAGTCTATGCCTCGGGCATCCAAGCAGCAAGCGCGTTACG
CCGTGGGTCGATGTTTGATGTTATGGAGCAGCAACGATGTTACGCAGCAGGGCAGTCGCCCTAAAACAAA
GTTAAACATTATGAGGGAAGCGGTGATCGCCGAAGTATCGACTCAACTATCAGAGGTAGTTGGCGTCATC
GAGCGCCATCTCGAACCGACGTTGCTGGCCGTACATTTGTACGGCTCCGCAGTGGATGGCGGCCTGAAGC
CACACAGTGATATTGATTTGCTGGTTACGGTGACCGTAAGGCTTGATGAAACAACGCGGCGAGCTTTGAT
CAACGACCTTTTGGAAACTTCGGCTTCCCCTGGAGAGAGCGAGATTCTCCGCGCTGTAGAAGTCACCATT
GTTGTGCACGACGACATCATTCCGTGGCGTTATCCAGCTAAGCGCGAACTGCAATTTGGAGAATGGCAGC
GCAATGACATTCTTGCAGGTATCTTCGAGCCAGCCACGATCGACATTGATCTGGCTATCTTGCTGACAAA
AGCAAGAGAACATAGCGTTGCCTTGGTAGGTCCAGCGGCGGAGGAACTCTTTGATCCGGTTCCTGAACAG
GATCTATTTGAGGCGCTAAATGAAACCTTAACGCTATGGAACTCGCCGCCCGACTGGGCTGGCGATGAGC
GAAATGTAGTGCTTACGTTGTCCCGCATTTGGTACAGCGCAGTAACCGGCAAAATCGCGCCGAAGGATGT
CGCTGCCGACTGGGCAATGGAGCGCCTGCCGGCCCAGTATCAGCCCGTCATACTTGAAGCTAGACAGGCT
TATCTTGGACAAGAAGAAGATCGCTTGGCCTCGCGCGCAGATCAGTTGGAAGAATTTGTCCACTACGTGA
AAGGCGAGATCACCAAGGTAGTCGGCAAATAACCCTCGAGCCACCCATGACCAAAATCCCTTAACGTGAG
TTACGCGTCGTTCCACTGAGCGTCAGACCCCGTAGAAAAGATCAAAGGATCTTCTTGAGATCCTTTTTTT
CTGCGCGTAATCTGCTGCTTGCAAACAAAAAAACCACCGCTACCAGCGGTGGTTTGTTTGCCGGATCAAG
AGCTACCAACTCTTTTTCCGAAGGTAACTGGCTTCAGCAGAGCGCAGATACCAAATACTGTTCTTCTAGT
GTAGCCGTAGTTAGGCCACCACTTCAAGAACTCTGTAGCACCGCCTACATACCTCGCTCTGCTAATCCTG
TTACCAGTGGCTGCTGCCAGTGGCGATAAGTCGTGTCTTACCGGGTTGGACTCAAGACGATAGTTACCGG
ATAAGGCGCAGCGGTCGGGCTGAACGGGGGGTTCGTGCACACAGCCCAGCTTGGAGCGAACGACCTACAC
CGAACTGAGATACCTACAGCGTGAGCTATGAGAAAGCGCCACGCTTCCCGAAGGGAGAAAGGCGGACAGG
TATCCGGTAAGCGGCAGGGTCGGAACAGGAGAGCGCACGAGGGAGCTTCCAGGGGGAAACGCCTGGTATC
TTTATAGTCCTGTCGGGTTTCGCCACCTCTGACTTGAGCGTCGATTTTTGTGATGCTCGTCAGGGGGGCG
GAGCCTATGGAAAAACGCCAGCAACGCGGCCTTTTTACGGTTCCTGGCCTTTTGCTGGCCTTTTGCTCAC
ATGTT
